>Addgene plasmid #16104 | pOX-Shaw1b | addgene partial sequence | sequence record 22816 | T3 5'-GCAATTAACCCTCACTAAAGG-3'
TGTTCTTTTTGCAGAGCTCAGAATAAACGCTCAACTTTGGCAGAGCTAAGCTTGCCATGGACACAGAACA
TCGGGTAATCCTGAACGTAGGCGGTATCCGACACGAAACCTACAGTCACGTGCTAAAGAAGATTCCAGCC
ACGCGATTGTCCCGCCTGACTCCAAACTTGGCAAATTACGATCCAGTCCTAAACGAGTACTTCTTCGATA
GGCATCCGGGAGTATTTTCCATGATTCTAAATTATTATAGAACTGGTAAACTTCATTATCCAACAAATGT
TTGTGGTCCGTTATTCGAGGAAGAACTTGAGTTTTGGGGTCTCGACGCTAATCAAGTGGAACCGTGCTGT
TGGATGACGTATACACAACACAGAGATACACAAGACACCCTAGCTGTTATTGAATCATTGGATTTGGATG
GGGATCCACCGACACAGGAAGAGATCGCAAAAAAGTTTGGGTGGGAAGATGACTATTACACTGGAAATAT
GTCACAATGGCAACGATTAAAACCCAGAGTATGGGCATTATTTGATGAACCATGGAGTTCCAAATATGCA
AGGGTGATATCAGTTGTCAACATCATTTTCGTCATCATATCAATTGTTTGCTTCTGTTTAAAGACACATC
CATCGTTTCGAATTCCTGATATTGATATTTCAACAACAATGGGAAATTTTAGTGCTCCACTAAATGGCGT
TCAGATGAATAATATTTATGTTGGAAAAACAGCAACGAGAGCTCATCCCTCGTTTTTCTACGTGGAGTTG
TTTATCTATATTTGGTTTTCTGGAGAGTTCTTG
