[The description below was written by a language model from this plasmid's Addgene catalogue record.]
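Description:
pOX-Shaw1b is a Xenopus oocyte expression plasmid built on the pOX backbone (about 3.2 kb without insert) and carrying a cDNA of roughly 1.7 kb for a Caenorhabditis elegans voltage-gated potassium channel. The insert corresponds to the gene F14F11.1, specifically the "b" isoform (F14F11.1b, also recorded as 2I598). The construct name indicates that it belongs to the Shaw (Kv3-type) family of voltage-gated K+ channels. The cDNA was placed in the vector by restriction cloning between an EcoRI site at the 5′ end and an XhoI site at the 3′ end. Both sites remain intact, so the insert can be excised or transferred to another vector. The plasmid is propagated in E. coli under ampicillin selection. The record does not state the origin of replication, and the copy number is listed as unknown.

The record does not name the promoter or describe any flanking untranslated regions, tags or reporters, and no feature table is available to confirm the vector's architecture. The listed sequencing primers are T3 on the 5′ side and T7 on the 3′ side, showing that these phage promoter sequences flank the cloning site. In oocyte expression vectors of this kind, such a promoter is typically used to transcribe capped RNA in vitro for injection into oocytes, with T3 lying upstream of the coding sequence here, although the record does not say this explicitly. The construct comes from work cataloguing the potassium channel families found in the C. elegans genome. Its evident use is heterologous expression of this nematode channel in Xenopus oocytes, a system commonly used for electrophysiological characterisation of channel currents.
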