Addgene plasmid #16104: pOX-Shaw1b
Depositing lab: Larry Salkoff. Depositing organization: Washington University in Saint Louis. Publication: Eight potassium channel families revealed by the C. elegans genome project. Wei A, Jegla T, Salkoff L. Neuropharmacology. 1996 . 35(7):805-29. 10.1016/0028-3908(96)00126-8 PubMed 8938713.
Backbone
  Vector backbone: pOX
  Backbone size w/o insert (bp): 3200
  Vector type: Xenopus Oocyte expression
Growth in bacteria
  Bacterial resistance: Ampicillin, 100 μg/mL
  Growth temperature: 37°C
  Growth strain: DH5alpha
  Copy number: Unknown
Gene/Insert
  Gene/Insert name: Voltage-gated K+ channel (alt names: F14F11.1b; 2I598)
  Species: C. elegans (nematode)
  Insert size (bp): 1700
  GenBank ID: NM_182137
  Entrez Gene: F14F11.1
  Cloning method: Restriction Enzyme; 5′ cloning site EcoR1 (not destroyed); 3′ cloning site Xho1 (not destroyed)
  Sequencing primers: 5′ T3; 3′ T7
Terms and licenses: Academic/Nonprofit Terms; Industry Terms: Not Available to Industry
How to cite: pOX-Shaw1b was a gift from Larry Salkoff (Addgene plasmid # 16104 ; http://n2t.net/addgene:16104 ; RRID:Addgene_16104)
